>Addgene plasmid #38826 | PAK7 | depositor partial sequence | sequence record 48883 | PAK7 sequence 982 bps
ATGCACCATCATCATCATCATTCTTCTGGTGTAGATCTGGGTACCGAGAACCTGTACTTCCAATCCATGT
CCAGGGTGTCCCATGAACAGTTTCGGGCGGCCCTGCAGCTGGTGGTCAGCCCAGGAGACCCCAGGGAATA
CTTGGCCAACTTTATCAAAATCGGGGAAGGCTCAACCGGCATCGTATGCATCGCCACCGAGAAACACACA
GGGAAACAAGTTGCAGTGAAGAAAATGGACCTCCGGAAGCAACAGAGACGAGAACTGCTTTTCAATGAGG
TCGTGATCATGCGGGATTACCACCATGACAATGTGGTTGACATGTACAGCAGCTACCTTGTCGGCGATGA
GCTCTGGGTGGTCATGGAGTTTCTAGAAGGTGGTGCCTTGACAGACATTGTGACTCACACCAGAATGAAT
GAAGAACAGATAGCTACTGTCTGCCTGTCAGTTCTGAGAGCTCTCTCCTACCTTCATAACCAAGGAGTGA
TTCACAGGGACATAAAAAGTGACTCCATCCTCCTGACAAGCGATGGCCGGATAAAGTTGTCTGATTTTGG
TTTCTGTGCTCAAGTTTCCAAAGAGGTGCCGAAGAGGAAATCATTGGTTGGCACTCCCTACTGGATGGCC
CCTGAGGTGATTTCTAGGCTACCTTATGGGACAGAGGTGGACATCTGGTCCCTCGGGATCATGGTGATAG
AAATGATTGATGGCGAGCCCCCCTACTTCAATGAGCCTCCCCTCCAGGCGATGCGGAGGATCCGGGACAG
TTTACCTCCAAGAGTGAAGGACCTACACAAGGTTTCTTCAGTGCTCCGGGGATTCCTAGACTTGATGTTG
GTGAGGGAGCCCTCTCAGAGAGCAACAGCCCAGGAACTCCTCGGACATCCATTCTTAAAACTAGCAGGTC
CACCGTCTTGCATTGTCCCCCTCATGAGACAATACAGGCATCACTGACAGTAAAGGTGGATACGGATCCG
AA
