>Addgene plasmid #38826 | PAK7 | addgene partial sequence | sequence record 50298 | T7 5'-TAATACGACTCACTATAGGG-3'
ATTCCCTCTGAATATTTTGTTTACTTTAAGAAGGAGATATACATATGCACCATCATCATCATCATTCTTC
TGGTGTAGATCTGGGTACCGAGAACCTGTACTTCCAATCCATGTCCAGGGTGTCCCATGAACAGTTTCGG
GCGGCCCTGCAGCTGGTGGTCAGCCCAGGAGACCCCAGGGAATACTTGGCCAACTTTATCAAAATCGGGG
AAGGCTCAACCGGCATCGTATGCATCGCCACCGAGAAACACACAGGGAAACAAGTTGCAGTGAAGAAAAT
GGACCTCCGGAAGCAACAGAGACGAGAACTGCTTTTCAATGAGGTCGTGATCATGCGGGATTACCACCAT
GACAATGTGGTTGACATGTACAGCAGCTACCTTGTCGGCGATGAGCTCTGGGTGGTCATGGAGTTTCTAG
AAGGTGGTGCCTTGACAGACATTGTGACTCACACCAGAATGAATGAAGAACAGATAGCTACTGTCTGCCT
GTCAGTTCTGAGAGCTCTCTCCTACCTTCATAACCAAGGAGTGATTCACAGGGACATAAAAAGTGACTCC
ATCCTCCTGACAAGCGATGGCCGGATAAAGTTGTCTGATTTTGGTTTCTGTGCTCAAGTTTCCAAAGAGG
TGCCGAAGAGGAAATCATTGGTTGGCACTCCCTACTGGATGGCCCCTGAGGTGATTTCTAGGCTACCTTA
TGGGACAGAGGTGGACATCTGGTCCCTCGGGATCATGGTGATAGAAATGATTGATGGCGAGCCCCCCTAC
TTCAATGAGCCTCCCCTCCAGGCGATGCGGAGGATCCGGGACAGTTTACCTCC
