[The description below was written by a language model from this plasmid's Addgene catalogue record.]
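Description:
PAK7 is a bacterial expression plasmid built on the pNIC28-Bsa4 backbone from the Structural Genomics Consortium and designed for producing recombinant human protein in E. coli for structural studies. It is maintained under kanamycin selection and is recorded as low copy. No feature table accompanies the entry, so the origin of replication and the promoter are not explicitly stated. However, the listed sequencing primers (T7 forward and T7 terminator reverse) indicate that the insert lies between T7 promoter and terminator elements. This arrangement is typical of vectors that rely on T7 RNA polymerase-expressing host strains for inducible expression.

The insert is a 982 bp fragment of human PAK7, also known as PAK5, a p21-activated serine/threonine kinase. The record cautions that the insert may not represent the full open reading frame, and at this size it can only be a truncated portion of the protein chosen for crystallography. The record also links the insert to a deposited PDB structure. Which residues or domain the fragment covers is not stated. The fragment was introduced by ligation-independent cloning and carries an N-terminal histidine tag followed by a TEV protease cleavage site. The tag allows the protein to be captured by immobilised metal affinity chromatography, and TEV digestion then removes it to leave near-native protein. The construct is intended for overexpression and purification of the PAK7 fragment for structure determination, and the purified protein could also serve related biochemical or biophysical work.
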