Addgene plasmid #38826: PAK7
Purpose: Bacterial expression for structure determination; may not be full ORF
Depositing lab: Nicola Burgess-Brown. Depositing organization: University of Oxford.
Backbone
  Vector backbone: pNIC28-Bsa4
  Backbone manufacturer: SGC
  Vector type: Bacterial Expression
Growth in bacteria
  Bacterial resistance: Kanamycin, 50 μg/mL
  Growth temperature: 37°C
  Growth strain: Mach1
  Copy number: Low Copy
Gene/Insert
  Gene/Insert name: PAK7 (alt names: p21(CDKN1A)-activated kinase 5 (PAK5); PDB:2F57)
  Species: H. sapiens (human)
  Insert size (bp): 982
  Entrez Gene: Pak7 (a.k.a. PAK-5, PAK-7)
  Tag / fusion protein: His Tev (N terminal on insert)
  Cloning method: Ligation Independent Cloning
  Sequencing primers: 5′ T7; 3′ T7-term
Terms and licenses: Academic/Nonprofit Terms; Industry Terms: Not Available to Industry
How to cite: PAK7 was a gift from Nicola Burgess-Brown (Addgene plasmid # 38826 ; http://n2t.net/addgene:38826 ; RRID:Addgene_38826)
